>Addgene plasmid #77354 | STK35 gRNA (BRDN0001149409) | addgene full sequence | sequence record 187600 | Addgene Assembled Sequence
CCCGGGTGCAAAGATGGATAAAGTTTTAAACAGAGAGGAATCTTTGCAGCTAATGGACCTTCTAGGTCTT
GAAAGGAGTGGGAATTGGCTCCGGTGCCCGTCAGTGGGCAGAGCGCACATCGCCCACAGTCCCCGAGAAG
TTGGGGGGAGGGGTCGGCAATTGATCCGGTGCCTAGAGAAGGTGGCGCGGGGTAAACTGGGAAAGTGATG
TCGTGTACTGGCTCCGCCTTTTTCCCGAGGGTGGGGGAGAACCGTATATAAGTGCAGTAGTCGCCGTGAA
CGTTCTTTTTCGCAACGGGTTTGCCGCCAGAACACAGGTAAGTGCCGTGTGTGGTTCCCGCGGGCCTGGC
CTCTTTACGGGTTATGGCCCTTGCGTGCCTTGAATTACTTCCACCTGGCTGCAGTACGTGATTCTTGATC
CCGAGCTTCGGGTTGGAAGTGGGTGGGAGAGTTCGAGGCCTTGCGCTTAAGGAGCCCCTTCGCCTCGTGC
TTGAGTTGAGGCCTGGCCTGGGCGCTGGGGCCGCCGCGTGCGAATCTGGTGGCACCTTCGCGCCTGTCTC
GCTGCTTTCGATAAGTCTCTAGCCATTTAAAATTTTTGATGACCTGCTGCGACGCTTTTTTTCTGGCAAG
ATAGTCTTGTAAATGCGGGCCAAGATCTGCACACTGGTATTTCGGTTTTTGGGGCCGCGGGCGGCGACGG
GGCCCGTGCGTCCCAGCGCACATGTTCGGCGAGGCGGGGCCTGCGAGCGCGGCCACCGAGAATCGGACGG
GGGTAGTCTCAAGCTGGCCGGCCTGCTCTGGTGCCTGGCCTCGCGCCGCCGTGTATCGCCCCGCCCTGGG
CGGCAAGGCTGGCCCGGTCGGCACCAGTTGCGTGAGCGGAAAGATGGCCGCTTCCCGGCCCTGCTGCAGG
GAGCTCAAAATGGAGGACGCGGCGCTCGGGAGAGCGGGCGGGTGAGTCACCCACACAAAGGAAAAGGGCC
TTTCCGTCCTCAGCCGTCGCTTCATGTGACTCCACGGAGTACCGGGCGCCGTCCAGGCACCTCGATTAGT
TCTCGAGCTTTTGGAGTACGTCGTCTTTAGGTTGGGGGGAGGGGTTTTATGCGATGGAGTTTCCCCACAC
TGAGTGGGTGGAGACTGAAGTTAGGCCAGCTTGGCACTTGATGTAATTCTCCTTGGAATTTGCCCTTTTT
GAGTTTGGATCTTGGTTCATTCTCAAGCCTCAGACAGTGGTTCAAAGTTTTTTTCTTCCATTTCAGGTGT
CGTGACGTACGGCCACCATGACCGAGTACAAGCCCACGGTGCGCCTCGCCACCCGCGACGACGTCCCCAG
GGCCGTACGCACCCTCGCCGCCGCGTTCGCCGACTACCCCGCCACGCGCCACACCGTCGATCCGGACCGC
CACATCGAGCGGGTCACCGAGCTGCAAGAACTCTTCCTCACGCGCGTCGGGCTCGACATCGGCAAGGTGT
GGGTCGCGGACGACGGCGCCGCCGTGGCGGTCTGGACCACGCCGGAGAGCGTCGAAGCGGGGGCGGTGTT
CGCCGAGATCGGCCCGCGCATGGCCGAGTTGAGCGGTTCCCGGCTGGCCGCGCAGCAACAGATGGAAGGC
CTCCTGGCGCCGCACCGGCCCAAGGAGCCCGCGTGGTTCCTGGCCACCGTCGGAGTCTCGCCCGACCACC
AGGGCAAGGGTCTGGGCAGCGCCGTCGTGCTCCCCGGAGTGGAGGCGGCCGAGCGCGCCGGGGTGCCCGC
CTTCCTGGAGACCTCCGCGCCCCGCAACCTCCCCTTCTACGAGCGGCTCGGCTTCACCGTCACCGCCGAC
GTCGAGGTGCCCGAAGGACCGCGCACCTGGTGCATGACCCGCAAGCCCGGTGCCTGAACGCGTTAAGTCG
ACAATCAACCTCTGGATTACAAAATTTGTGAAAGATTGACTGGTATTCTTAACTATGTTGCTCCTTTTAC
GCTATGTGGATACGCTGCTTTAATGCCTTTGTATCATGCTATTGCTTCCCGTATGGCTTTCATTTTCTCC
TCCTTGTATAAATCCTGGTTGCTGTCTCTTTATGAGGAGTTGTGGCCCGTTGTCAGGCAACGTGGCGTGG
TGTGCACTGTGTTTGCTGACGCAACCCCCACTGGTTGGGGCATTGCCACCACCTGTCAGCTCCTTTCCGG
GACTTTCGCTTTCCCCCTCCCTATTGCCACGGCGGAACTCATCGCCGCCTGCCTTGCCCGCTGCTGGACA
GGGGCTCGGCTGTTGGGCACTGACAATTCCGTGGTGTTGTCGGGGAAATCATCGTCCTTTCCTTGGCTGC
TCGCCTGTGTTGCCACCTGGATTCTGCGCGGGACGTCCTTCTGCTACGTCCCTTCGGCCCTCAATCCAGC
GGACCTTCCTTCCCGCGGCCTGCTGCCGGCTCTGCGGCCTCTTCCGCGTCTTCGCCTTCGCCCTCAGACG
AGTCGGATCTCCCTTTGGGCCGCCTCCCCGCGTCGACTTTAAGACCAATGACTTACAAGGCAGCTGTAGA
TCTTAGCCACTTTTTAAAAGAAAAGGGGGGACTGGAAGGGCTAATTCACTCCCAACGAAGACAAGATCTG
CTTTTTGCTTGTACTGGGTCTCTCTGGTTAGACCAGATCTGAGCCTGGGAGCTCTCTGGCTAACTAGGGA
ACCCACTGCTTAAGCCTCAATAAAGCTTGCCTTGAGTGCTTCAAGTAGTGTGTGCCCGTCTGTTGTGTGA
CTCTGGTAACTAGAGATCCCTCAGACCCTTTTAGTCAGTGTGGAAAATCTCTAGCAGTACGTATAGTAGT
TCATGTCATCTTATTATTCAGTATTTATAACTTGCAAAGAAATGAATATCAGAGAGTGAGAGGAACTTGT
TTATTGCAGCTTATAATGGTTACAAATAAAGCAATAGCATCACAAATTTCACAAATAAAGCATTTTTTTC
ACTGCATTCTAGTTGTGGTTTGTCCAAACTCATCAATGTATCTTATCATGTCTGGCTCTAGCTATCCCGC
CCCTAACTCCGCCCATCCCGCCCCTAACTCCGCCCAGTTCCGCCCATTCTCCGCCCCATGGCTGACTAAT
TTTTTTTATTTATGCAGAGGCCGAGGCCGCCTCGGCCTCTGAGCTATTCCAGAAGTAGTGAGGAGGCTTT
TTTGGAGGCCTAGGGACGTACCCAATTCGCCCTATAGTGAGTCGTATTACGCGCGCTCACTGGCCGTCGT
TTTACAACGTCGTGACTGGGAAAACCCTGGCGTTACCCAACTTAATCGCCTTGCAGCACATCCCCCTTTC
GCCAGCTGGCGTAATAGCGAAGAGGCCCGCACCGATCGCCCTTCCCAACAGTTGCGCAGCCTGAATGGCG
AATGGG
[124 nt withheld, positions 3367-3490]
C
[91 nt withheld, positions 3492-3582]
A
[49 nt withheld, positions 3584-3632]
CCTTTGACGTTGGAGTCCACGTTCTTT
[37 nt withheld, positions 3660-3696]
ACCCTATCTCGGTCTATTCTTTTGATTTATAAGGGATTTTGCCGATTTCGGCCTATTGGTTAAAAAATGA
GCTGATTTAACAAAAATTTAACGCGAATTTTAACAAAATATTAACGCTTACAATTTAGGTGGCACTTTTC
GGGGAAATGTGCGCGGAACCCCTATTTGTTTATTTTTCTAAATACATTCAAATATGTATCCGCTCATGAG
ACAATAACCCTGATAAATGCTTCAATAATATTGAAAAAGGAAGAGTATGAGTATTCAACATTTCCGTGTC
GCCCTTATTCCCTTTTTTGCGGCATTTTGCCTTCCTGTTTTTGCTCACCCAGAAACGCTGGTGAAAGTAA
AAGATGCTGAAGATCAGTTGGGTGCACGAGTGGGTTACATCGAACTGGATCTCAACAGCGGTAAGATCCT
TGAGAGTTTTCGCCCCGAAGAACGTTTTCCAATGATGAGCACTTTTAAAGTTCTGCTATGTGGCGCGGTA
TTATCCCGTATTGACGCCGGGCAAGAGCAACTCGGTCGCCGCATACACTATTCTCAGAATGACTTGGTTG
AGTACTCACCAGTCACAGAAAAGCATCTTACGGATGGCATGACAGTAAGAGAATTATGCAGTGCTGCCAT
AACCATGAGTGATAACACTGCGGCCAACTTACTTCTGACAACGATCGGAGGACCGAAGGAGCTAACCGCT
TTTTTGCACAACATGGGGGATCATGTAACTCGCCTTGATCGTTGGGAACCGGAGCTGAATGAAGCCATAC
CAAACGACGAGCGTGACACCACGATGCCTGTAGCAATGGCAACAACGTTGCGCAAACTATTAACTGGCGA
ACTACTTACTCTAGCTTCCCGGCAACAATTAATAGACTGGATGGAGGCGGATAAAGTTGCAGGACCACTT
CTGCGCTCGGCCCTTCCGGCTGGCTGGTTTATTGCTGATAAATCTGGAGCCGGTGAGCGTGGGTCTCGCG
GTATCATTGCAGCACTGGGGCCAGATGGTAAGCCCTCCCGTATCGTAGTTATCTACACGACGGGGAGTCA
GGCAACTATGGATGAACGAAATAGACAGATCGCTGAGATAGGTGCCTCACTGATTAAGCATTGGTAACTG
TCAGACCAAGTTTACTCATATATACTTTAGATTGATTTAAAACTTCATTTTTAATTTAAAAGGATCTAGG
TGAAGATCCTTTTTGATAATCTCATGACCAAAATCCCTTAACGTGAGTTTTCGTTCCACTGAGCGTCAGA
CCCCGTAGAAAAGATCAAAGGATCTTCTTGAGATCCTTTTTTTCTGCGCGTAATCTGCTGCTTGCAAACA
AAAAAACCACCGCTACCAGCGGTGGTTTGTTTGCCGGATCAAGAGCTACCAACTCTTTTTCCGAAGGTAA
CTGGCTTCAGCAGAGCGCAGATACCAAATACTGTTCTTCTAGTGTAGCCGTAGTTAGGCCACCACTTCAA
GAACTCTGTAGCACCGCCTACATACCTCGCTCTGCTAATCCTGTTACCAGTGGCTGCTGCCAGTGGCGAT
AAGTCGTGTCTTACCGGGTTGGACTCAAGACGATAGTTACCGGATAAGGCGCAGCGGTCGGGCTGAACGG
GGGGTTCGTGCACACAGCCCAGCTTGGAGCGAACGACCTACACCGAACTGAGATACCTACAGCGTGAGCT
ATGAGAAAGCGCCACGCTTCCCGAAGGGAGAAAGGCGGACAGGTATCCGGTAAGCGGCAGGGTCGGAACA
GGAGAGCGCACGAGGGAGCTTCCAGGGGGAAACGCCTGGTATCTTTATAGTCCTGTCGGGTTTCGCCACC
TCTGACTTGAGCGTCGATTTTTGTGATGCTCGTCAGGGGGGCGGAGCCTATGGAAAAACGCCAGCAACGC
GGCCTTTTTACGGTTCCTGGCCTTTTGCTGGCCTTTTGCTCACATGTTCTTTCCTGCGTTATCCCCTGAT
TCTGTGGATAACCGTATTACCGCCTTTGAGTGAGCTGATACCGCTCGCCGCAGCCGAACGACCGAGCGCA
GCGAGTCAGTGAGCGAGGAAGCGGAAGAGCGCCCAATACGCAAACCGCCTCTCCCCGCGCGTTGGCCGAT
TCATTAATGCAGCTGGCACGACAGGTTTCCCGACTGGAAAGCGGGCAGTGAGCGCAACGCAATTAATGTG
AGTTAGCTCACTCATTAGGCACCCCAGGCTTTACACTTTATGCTTCCGGCTCGTATGTTGTGTGGAATTG
TGAGCGGATAACAATTTCACACAGGAAACAGCTATGACCATGATTACGCCAAGCGCGCAATTAACCCTCA
CTAAAGGGAACAAAAGCTGGAGCTGCAAGCTTAATGTAGTCTTATGCAATACTCTTGTAGTCTTGCAACA
TGGTAACGATGAGTTAGCAACATGCCTTACAAGGAGAGAAAAAGCACCGTGCATGCCGATTGGTGGAAGT
AAGGTGGTACGATCGTGCCTTATTAGGAAGGCAACAGACGGGTCTGACATGGATTGGACGAACCACTGAA
TTGCCGCATTGCAGAGATATTGTATTTAAGTGCCTAGCTCGATACATAAACGGGTCTCTCTGGTTAGACC
AGATCTGAGCCTGGGAGCTCTCTGGCTAACTAGGGAACCCACTGCTTAAGCCTCAATAAAGCTTGCCTTG
AGTGCTTCAAGTAGTGTGTGCCCGTCTGTTGTGTGACTCTGGTAACTAGAGATCCCTCAGACCCTTTTAG
TCAGTGTGGAAAATCTCTAGCAGTGGCGCCCGAACAGGGACTTGAAAGCGAAAGGGAAACCAGAGGAGCT
CTCTCGACGCAGGACTCGGCTTGCTGAAGCGCGCACGGCAAGAGGCGAGGGGCGGCGACTGGTGAGTACG
CCAAAAATTTTGACTAGCGGAGGCTAGAAGGAGAGAGATGGGTGCGAGAGCGTCAGTATTAAGCGGGGGA
GAATTAGATCGCGATGGGAAAAAATTCGGTTAAGGCCAGGGGGAAAGAAAAAATATAAATTAAAACATAT
AGTATGGGCAAGCAGGGAGCTAGAACGATTCGCAGTTAATCCTGGCCTGTTAGAAACATCAGAAGGCTGT
AGACAAATACTGGGACAGCTACAACCATCCCTTCAGACAGGATCAGAAGAACTTAGATCATTATATAATA
CAGTAGCAACCCTCTATTGTGTGCATCAAAGGATAGAGATAAAAGACACCAAGGAAGCTTTAGACAAGAT
AGAGGAAGAGCAAAACAAAAGTAAGACCACCGCACAGCAAGCGGCCGCTGATCTTCAGACCTGGAGGAGG
AGATATGAGGGACAATTGGAGAAGTGAATTATATAAATATAAAGTAGTAAAAATTGAACCATTAGGAGTA
GCACCCACCAAGGCAAAGAGAAGAGTGGTGCAGAGAGAAAAAAGAGCAGTGGGAATAGGAGCTTTGTTCC
TTGGGTTCTTGGGAGCAGCAGGAAGCACTATGGGCGCAGCGTCAATGACGCTGACGGTACAGGCCAGACA
ATTATTGTCTGGTATAGTGCAGCAGCAGAACAATTTGCTGAGGGCTATTGAGGCGCAACAGCATCTGTTG
CAACTCACAGTCTGGGGCATCAAGCAGCTCCAGGCAAGAATCCTGGCTGTGGAAAGATACCTAAAGGATC
AACAGCTCCTGGGGATTTGGGGTTGCTCTGGAAAACTCATTTGCACCACTGCTGTGCCTTGGAATGCTAG
TTGGAGTAATAAATCTCTGGAACAGATTTGGAATCACACGACCTGGATGGAGTGGGACAGAGAAATTAAC
AATTACACAAGCTTAATACACTCCTTAATTGAAGAATCGCAAAACCAGCAAGAAAAGAATGAACAAGAAT
TATTGGAATTAGATAAATGGGCAAGTTTGTGGAATTGGTTTAACATAACAAATTGGCTGTGGTATATAAA
ATTATTCATAATGATAGTAGGAGGCTTGGTAGGTTTAAGAATAGTTTTTGCTGTACTTTCTATAGTGAAT
AGAGTTAGGCAGGGATATTCACCATTATCGTTTCAGACCCACCTCCCAACCCCGAGGGGACCCAGAGAGG
GCCTATTTCCCATGATTCCTTCATATTTGCATATACGATACAAGGCTGTTAGAGAGATAATTAGAATTAA
TTTGACTGTAAACACAAAGATATTAGTACAAAATACGTGACGTAGAAAGTAATAATTTCTTGGGTAGTTT
GCAGTTTTAAAATTATGTTTTAAAATGGACTATCATATGCTTACCGTAACTTGAAAGTATTTCGATTTCT
TGGCTTTATATATCTTGTGGAAAGGACGAAACACCGATCAGTATGTCCTGTCCCGGGTTTTAGAGCTAGA
AATAGCAAGTTAAAATAAGGCTAGTCCGTTATCAACTTGAAAAAGTGGCACCGAGTCGGTGCTTTTTTAA
GCTTGGCGTAACTAGATCTTGAGACAAATGGCAGTATTCATCCACAATTTTAAAAGAAAAGGGGGGATTG
GGGGGTACAGTGCAGGGGAAAGAATAGTAGACATAATAGCAACAGACATACAAACTAAAGAATTACAAAA
ACAAATTACAAAAATTCAAAATTTTCGGGTTTATTACAGGGACAGCAGAGATCCACTTTGGCGCCGGCTC
GAGGGGG
Features (pLannotate 1.2.2; 29 found; start..end, strand, type, name):
     14..80      +  CDS            small t antigen (fragment): SV40 (simian virus 40) small t antigen
    106..317     +  promoter       EF-1α core promoter: core promoter for human elongation factor EF-1α
    318..1256    +  intron         EF-1α intron A: intron upstream of the start codon of human EF-1α
   1278..1877    +  CDS            PuroR (fragment): puromycin N-acetyltransferase; pac from Streptomyces; confers resistance to puromycin
   1893..2481    +  misc_feature   WPRE: woodchuck hepatitis virus posttranscriptional regulatory element
   2532..2551    +  misc_feature   cPPT/CTS (fragment): central polypurine tract and central termination sequence of HIV-1
   2553..2786    +  LTR            3' LTR (ΔU3): self-inactivating 3' long terminal repeat (LTR) from HIV-1
   2864..2985    +  polyA_signal   SV40 poly(A) signal: SV40 polyadenylation signal
   3025..3160    +  rep_origin     SV40 ori: SV40 origin of replication
   3181..3199    -  promoter       T7 promoter: promoter for bacteriophage T7 RNA polymerase
   3207..3362    +  CDS            lacZα (fragment): LacZα fragment of β-galactosidase; lacZ fragment
   3367..3795    +  rep_origin     f1 ori (sequence partly withheld): f1 bacteriophage origin of replication; arrow indicates direction of (+) strand synthesis
   3848..3952    +  promoter       AmpR promoter: bla
   3953..4813    +  CDS            AmpR: β-lactamase; bla; confers resistance to ampicillin, carbenicillin, and related antibiotics
   4984..5572    +  rep_origin     ori: high-copy-number ColE1/pMB1/pBR322/pUC origin of replication
   5755..5847    +  CDS            lacI (fragment): lac repressor; lacI; The lac repressor binds to the lac operator to inhibit transcription in E. coli. This inhibition can be relieved by adding lactose or isopropyl-β-D-thiogalactopyranoside (IPTG).
   5860..5881    +  protein_bind   CAP binding site: CAP binding activates transcription in the presence of cAMP. E. coli catabolite activator protein
   5896..5926    +  promoter       lac promoter: promoter for the E. coli lac operon
   5934..5950    +  protein_bind   lac operator: The lac repressor binds to the lac operator to inhibit transcription in E. coli. This inhibition can be relieved by adding lactose or isopropyl-β-D-thiogalactopyranoside (IPTG). lac repressor encoded by lacI
   5995..6013    +  promoter       T3 promoter: promoter for bacteriophage T3 RNA polymerase
   6041..6267    +  promoter       RSV promoter: Rous sarcoma virus enhancer/promoter
   6268..6448    +  LTR            5' LTR (truncated): truncated 5' long terminal repeat (LTR) from HIV-1
   6495..6620    +  misc_feature   HIV-1 Ψ: packaging signal of human immunodeficiency virus type 1
   6604..6967    +  CDS            HIV-1 gag (fragment): gag protein from human immunodeficiency virus 1; gag
   7113..7346    +  misc_feature   RRE: The Rev response element (RRE) of HIV-1 allows for Rev-dependent mRNA export from the nucleus to the cytoplasm.
   7723..7749    +  CDS            Rev (fragment): human immunodeficiency virus 1 (HIV-1) Rev protein; rev; enhances nuclear export of unspliced and incompletely spliced viral mRNAs
   7753..7993    +  promoter       U6 promoter: RNA polymerase III promoter for human U6 snRNA
   8023..8098    +  misc_RNA       gRNA scaffold: guide RNA scaffold for the Streptococcus pyogenes CRISPR/Cas9 system
   8154..8271    +  misc_feature   cPPT/CTS: central polypurine tract and central termination sequence of HIV-1
