[The description below was written by a language model from this plasmid's Addgene catalogue record and pLannotate feature annotations shown in this document.]
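Description:
STK35 gRNA (BRDN0001149409) is a third-generation lentiviral guide RNA plasmid built on the lentiGuide-Puro backbone, designed to direct Streptococcus pyogenes Cas9 to the human serine/threonine kinase gene STK35 (also known as CLIK1 or STK35L1). The 8.3 kb plasmid is propagated in E. coli at high copy through a ColE1/pUC-type origin with ampicillin selection from the β-lactamase gene. An f1 origin, an SV40 origin and remnants of lac and phage promoter elements are also carried in the backbone.

The lentiviral transfer cassette begins with an RSV promoter fused to a truncated HIV-1 5' LTR, which makes genomic RNA production independent of Tat. It continues through the Ψ packaging signal with a partial gag sequence and then the Rev response element for nuclear export of the unspliced viral RNA. The cassette ends with a ΔU3 self-inactivating 3' LTR followed by an SV40 polyadenylation signal. Within this frame, a human U6 RNA polymerase III promoter drives the STK35-specific spacer joined to the SpCas9 gRNA scaffold, followed by a cPPT/CTS element that aids nuclear import of the viral genome. Downstream, the EF-1α core promoter with its intron A expresses puromycin N-acetyltransferase for selection of transduced mammalian cells, and a WPRE enhances transcript expression.

The plasmid does not encode Cas9, so it must be paired with a separate Cas9 vector or used in cells that already express the nuclease. It belongs to a human kinome gRNA collection associated with work on optimized sgRNA design, and it is suited to knockout of STK35 by lentiviral delivery.
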