Addgene plasmid #77354: STK35 gRNA (BRDN0001149409)
Purpose: 3rd generation lentiviral gRNA plasmid targeting human STK35
Depositing lab: John Doench & David Root. Depositing organization: Broad Institute. Publication: Optimized sgRNA design to maximize activity and minimize off-target effects of CRISPR-Cas9. Doench JG, Fusi N, Sullender M, Hegde M, Vaimberg EW, Donovan KF, Smith I, Tothova Z, Wilen C, Orchard R, Virgin HW, Listgarten J, Root DE. Nat Biotechnol. 2016 Jan 18. doi: 10.1038/nbt.3437. PubMed 26780180.
Backbone
  Vector backbone: lentiGuide-Puro
  Backbone manufacturer: Zhang Lab (Addgene plasmid # 52963)
  Vector type: Mammalian Expression, Lentiviral, CRISPR
  Selectable markers: Puromycin
Growth in bacteria
  Bacterial resistance: Ampicillin, 100 μg/mL
  Growth temperature: 37°C
  Growth strain: DH5alpha
  Copy number: High Copy
Gene/Insert
  Gene/Insert name: STK35 (alt names: STK35; NM_080836.3)
  gRNA/shRNA sequence: ATCAGTATGTCCTGTCCCGG
  Species: H. sapiens (human)
  Entrez Gene: STK35 (a.k.a. CLIK1, STK35L1)
  Promoter: hU6
  Cloning method: Unknown
  Sequencing primers: 5′ U6-F; 3′ pS2-R
Terms and licenses: Academic/Nonprofit Terms; Industry Terms: Not Available to Industry
Depositor comments: The gRNA was designed to target the following Genbank reference sequence(s): NM_080836.3. Note that this plasmid does NOT contain Cas9. It should be used in conjunction with lentiCas9-Blast (Addgene #52962) or otherwise with cell lines already expressing Cas9. Browse the full kinome gRNA library at http://www.addgene.org/pooled-library/broadgpp-human-kinome/ or visit http://www.broadinstitute.org/rnai/public/ for detailed protocols and information.
How to cite: STK35 gRNA (BRDN0001149409) was a gift from John Doench & David Root (Addgene plasmid # 77354 ; http://n2t.net/addgene:77354 ; RRID:Addgene_77354)
