>Addgene plasmid #77354 | STK35 gRNA (BRDN0001149409) | depositor partial sequence | sequence record 144814 | Target Sequence
ATCAGTATGTCCTGTCCCGG
