>Addgene plasmid #77354 | STK35 gRNA (BRDN0001149409) | addgene partial sequence | sequence record 187599 | hU6-F
GTAGAAAGTAATAATTTCTTGGGTAGTTTGCAGTTTTAAAATTATGTTTTAAAATGGACTATCATATGCT
TACCGTAACTTGAAAGTATTTCGATTTCTTGGCTTTATATATCTTGTGGAAAGGACGAAACACCGATCAG
TATGTCCTGTCCCGGGTTTTAGAGCTAGAAATAGCAAGTTAAAATAAGGCTAGTCCGTTATCAACTTGAA
AAAGTGGCACCGAGTCGGTGCTTTTTTAAGCTTGGCGTAACTAGATCTTGAGACAAATGGCAGTATTCAT
CCACAATTTTAAAAGAAAAGGGGGGATTGGGGGGTACAGTGCAGGGGAAAGAATAGTAGACATAATAGCA
ACAGACATACAAACTAAAGAATTACAAAAACAAATTACAAAAATTCAAAATTTTCGGGTTTATTACAGGG
ACAGCAGAGATCCACTTTGGCGCCGGCTCGAGGGGGCCCGGGTGCAAAGATGGATAAAGTTTTAAACAGA
GAGGAATCTTTGCAGCTAATGGACCTTCTAGGTCTTGAAAGGAGTGGGAATTGGCTCCGGTGCCCGTCAG
TGGGCAGAGC
